Addgene plasmid #146367: pAc5.1B-lambdaN-HA-DmLSm8_G
Purpose: Insect Expression of DmLSm8
Depositing lab: Elisa Izaurralde. Depositing organization: Max Planck Institute for Developmental Biology.
Backbone
  Vector backbone: Unknown
  Vector type: Insect Expression
Growth in bacteria
  Bacterial resistance: Ampicillin, 100 μg/mL
  Growth temperature: 37°C
  Growth strain: DH5alpha
  Copy number: Low Copy
Gene/Insert
  Gene/Insert name: DmLSm8
  Species: D. melanogaster (fly)
  Entrez Gene: CG2021 (a.k.a. Dmel\CG2021)
  Cloning method: Unknown
Terms and licenses: Academic/Nonprofit Terms; Industry Terms: Not Available to Industry
Depositor comments: ORF extracted from NCBI: NM_139403.1 Plasmids from this collection were made available to the research community and donated after the lab closed. Please note that the sequence provided by the depositing laboratory may be theoretical/predicted or based on Sanger sequencing results. There may be discrepancies between sequencing results obtained by Addgene and the depositor sequence. If an Addgene verified sequence is not available, please contact before placing your order to request that our lab fully sequence the plasmid.
How to cite: pAc5.1B-lambdaN-HA-DmLSm8_G was a gift from Elisa Izaurralde (Addgene plasmid # 146367 ; http://n2t.net/addgene:146367 ; RRID:Addgene_146367)
