[The description below was written by a language model from this plasmid's Addgene catalogue record and pLannotate feature annotations shown in this document.]
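Description:
pAc5.1B-lambdaN-HA-DmLSm8_G is a 5,762 nt insect expression plasmid that produces the Drosophila melanogaster LSm8 protein (gene CG2021) as an N-terminally tagged fusion. The catalogue lists the backbone as unknown, although the name and the annotated parts point to a pAc5.1-type vector. A long Drosophila actin 5C (Ac5) promoter drives strong constitutive transcription in fly cells, and an SV40 polyadenylation signal lies downstream of the cassette. In bacteria the plasmid is maintained through a ColE1/pUC-type origin and selected with ampicillin via the bla gene and its promoter. The catalogue lists it as low copy, whereas the annotation tool labels the origin as a high-copy type. Short fragments annotated as SV40 large T antigen and a tetracycline resistance gene appear to be non-functional backbone remnants.

The open reading frame begins with a short fragment of the bacteriophage lambda N protein, which is the peptide that binds boxB RNA hairpins. This is followed by an HA epitope, annotated as a partial match to a 3xHA tag and so probably a single copy, and then by the LSm8 coding sequence. The annotation tool matched this insert to human LSM8 by homology, but the record states that the ORF was taken from a fly reference transcript. A V5 tag is annotated after the insert; the record does not show whether it is translated or is cut off by the insert's stop codon. LSm8 is a component of the heptameric LSm2-8 complex that binds U6 snRNA. The stated purpose is only insect expression. The lambdaN-HA arrangement is typical of tethering assays, in which the fusion is recruited to a boxB-containing reporter mRNA to test its effect on the transcript, with HA allowing detection.
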