Features (pLannotate 1.2.2; 11 found; start..end, strand, type, name):
     56..2568    +  promoter       Ac5 promoter: Drosophila melanogaster actin 5C promoter
   2588..2653    +  CDS            N (fragment): REGN_LAMBD - Experimental evidence at protein level: Swiss-Prot protein existence level 1. Plays a role as a transcriptional antitermination factor that allows the virus to initiate its lytic phase. Activates expression of the delayed viral early genes by modifying host RNA polymerase (RNAP) into a form that is resistant to termination signals. This antitermination function requires the host NusA protein which serves to stabilize the interaction between antitermination protein N and host RNA polymerase. From Escherichia phage lambda (Bacteriophage lambda).
   2678..2704    +  CDS            3xHA (fragment): three tandem HA epitope tags
   2726..3007    +  CDS            LSM8: LSM8_HUMAN - Experimental evidence at protein level: Swiss-Prot protein existence level 1. Plays role in pre-mRNA splicing as component of the U4/U6-U5 tri-snRNP complex that is involved in spliceosome assembly, and as component of the precatalytic spliceosome (spliceosome B complex) (PubMed:28781166). The heptameric LSM2-8 complex binds specifically to the 3'-terminal U-tract of U6 snRNA (PubMed:10523320). From Homo sapiens (Human).
   3047..3088    +  CDS            V5 tag: epitope tag from simian virus 5
   3188..3322    -  polyA_signal   SV40 poly(A) signal: SV40 polyadenylation signal
   3345..3429    -  CDS            large T antigen (fragment): large T antigen from SV40 (simian virus 40)
   3430..3900    +  CDS            TcR (fragment): tetracycline efflux protein; tet; confers resistance to tetracycline
   3944..4532    -  rep_origin     ori: high-copy-number ColE1/pMB1/pBR322/pUC origin of replication
   4703..5563    -  CDS            AmpR: β-lactamase; bla; confers resistance to ampicillin, carbenicillin, and related antibiotics
   5564..5668    -  promoter       AmpR promoter: bla
>Addgene plasmid #146367 | pAc5.1B-lambdaN-HA-DmLSm8_G | depositor full sequence | sequence record 288812 | Full Sequence
CTTCAAGGAATTAATTCTATATTCTAAAAACACAAATGATACTTCTAAAAAAAATCATGAATGGCATCAA
CTCTGAATCAAATCTTTGCAGATGCACCTACTTCTCATTTCCACTGTCACATCATTTTTCCAGATCTCGC
TGCCTGTTATGTGGCCCACAAACCAAGACACGTTTTATGGCCATTAAAGCTGGCTGATCGTCGCCAAACA
CCAAATACATATCAATATGTACATTCGAGAAAGAAGCGATCAAAGAAGCGTCTTCGGGCGAGTAGGAGAA
TGCGGAGGAGAAGGAGAACGAGCTGATCTAGTATCTCTCCACAATCCAATGCCAACTGACCAACTGGCCA
TATTCGGAGCAATTTGAAGCCAATTTCCATCGCCTGGCGATCGCTCCATTCTTGGCTATATGTTTTTCAC
CGTTCCCGGGGCCATTTTCAAAGACTCGTCGGTAAGATAAGATTGTGTCACTCGCTGTCTCTCTTCATTT
GTCGAAGAATGCTGAGGAATTTCGCGATGACGTCGGCGAGTATTTTGAAGAATGAGAATAATTTGTATTT
ATACGAAAATCAGTTAGTGGAATTTTCTACAAAAACATGTTATCTATAGATAATTTTGTTGCAAAATATG
TTGACTATGACAAAGATTGTATGTATATACCTTTAATGTATTCTCATTTTCTTATGTATTTATAATGGCA
ATGATGATACTGATGATATTTTAAGATGATGCCAGACCACAGGCTGATTTCTGCGTCTTTTGCCGAACGC
AGTGCATGTGCGGTTGTTGTTTTTTGGAATAGTTTCAATTTTCGGACTGTCCGCTTTGATTTCAGTTTCT
TGGCTTATTCAAAAAGCAAAGTAAAGCCAAAAAAGCGAGATGGCAATACCAAATGCGGCAAAACGGTAGT
GGAAGGAAAGGGGTGCGGGGCAGCGGAAGGAAGGGTGGGGCGGGGCGTGGCGGGGTCTGTGGCTGGGCGC
GACGTCACCGACGTTGGAGCCACTCCTTTGACCATGTGTGCGTGTGTGTATTATTCGTGTCTCGCCACTC
GCCGGTTGTTTTTTTCTTTTTATCTCGCTCTCTCTAGCGCCATCTCGTACGCATGCTCAACGCACCGCAT
GTTGCCGTGTCCTTTATGCGTCATTTTGGCTCGAAATAGGCAATTATTTAAACAAAGATTAGTCAACGAA
AACGCTAAAATAAATAAGTCTACAATATGGTTACTTATTGCCATGTGTGTGCAGCCAACGATAGCAACAA
AAGCAACAACACAGTGGCTTTCCCTCTTTCACTTTTTGTTTGCAAGCGCGTGCGAGCAAGACGGCACGAC
CGGCAAACGCAATTACGCTGACAAAGAGCAGACGAAGTTTTGGCCGAAAAACATCAAGGCGCCTGATACG
AATGCATTTGCAATAACAATTGCGATATTTAATATTGTTTATGAAGCTGTTTGACTTCAAAACACACAAA
AAAAAAAATAAAACAAATTATTTGAAAGAGAATTAGGAATCGGACAGCTTATCGTTACGGGCTAACAGCA
CACCGAGACGAAATAGCTTACCTGACGTCACAGCCTCTGGAAGAACTGCCGCCAAGCAGAGAGAGAGAGA
AAAAGAGGGAGAGCAGCTTAGACCGCATGTGCTTGTGTGTGAGGCGTCTCTCTCTTCGTCTCCTGTTTGC
GCAAACGCATAGACTGCACTGAGAAAATCGATTACCTATTTTTTATGAATGAATATTTGCACTATTACTA
TTCAAAACTATTAAGATAGCAATCACATTCAATAGCCAAATACTATACCACCTGAGCGATGCAACGAAAT
GATCAATTTGAGCAAAAATGCTGCATATTTAGGACGGCATCATTATAGAAATGCTTCTTGCTGTGTACTT
TTCTCTCGTCTGGCAGCTGTTTCGCCGTTATTGTTAAAACCGGCTTAAGTTAGGTGTGTTTTCTACGACT
AGTGATGCCCCTACTAGAAGATGTGTGTTGCACAAATGTCCCTGAATAACCAATTTGAAGTGCAGATAGC
AGTAAACGTAAGCTAATATGAATATTATTTAACTGTAATGTTTTAATATCGCTGGACATTACTAATAAAC
CCACTATAAACACATGTACATATGTATGTTTTGGCATACAATGAGTAGTTGGGGAAAAAATGTGTAAAAG
CACCGTGACCATCACAGCATAAAGATAACCAGCTGAAGTATCGAATATGAGTAACCCCCAAATTGAATCA
CATGCCGCAACTGATAGGACCCATGGAAGTACACTCTTCATGGCGATATACAAGACACACACAAGCACGA
ACACCCAGTTGCGGAGGAAATTCTCCGTAAATGAAAACCCAATCGGCGAACAATTCATACCCATATATGG
TAAAAGTTTTGAACGCGACTTGAGAGCGGAGAGCATTGCGGCTGATAAGGTTTTAGCGCTAAGCGGGCTT
TATAAAACGGGCTGCGGGACCAGTTTTCATATCACTACCGTTTGAGTTCTTGTGCTGTGTGGATACTCCT
CCCGACACAAAGCCGCTCCATCAGCCAGCAGTCGTCTAATCCAGAGACCCCGGATCGGGGTACCAACATG
GACGCACAAACACGACGACGTGAGCGTCGCGCTGAGAAACAAGCTCAATGGAAAGCTGCAAACGGTGGAT
CTCCTCCACATATGGCTTACCCATACGATGTTCCAGATTACGCTCCTCCAAGCTTGAATTCTATGTCCGG
TCTGGAGTCGTATATCAATCACACAGTCTCCATCATTACGGCAGACGGACGGAACTTCATCGGGACACTC
AAGGGATTCGACCAGACCATCAATATCATCATAGACGAGTGCCATGAGCGCGTCTTCTCTACCACCTCCG
GCATCGAGCAAATCGTGCTGGGACTGCACATCATCCGGGGGGACAACATCGCGGTGATCGGACTGATAGA
CGAGACCATCGACTCCCGCCTGGATTTGGCCAACATTAGGGGCGAGCCGCTGGGTCCCGTGGTGCACTAG
GGCGGCCGCTCGAGTCTAGAGGGCCCGCGGTTCGAAGGTAAGCCTATCCCTAACCCTCTCCTCGGTCTCG
ATTCTACGCGTACCGGTCATCATCACCATCACCATTGAGTTTAAACCCGCTGATCAGCCTCGACTGTGCC
TTCTAAGGCCTGAGCTCGCTGATCAGCCTCGATCGAGGATCCAGACATGATAAGATACATTGATGAGTTT
GGACAAACCACAACTAGAATGCAGTGAAAAAAATGCTTTATTTGTGAAATTTGTGATGCTATTGCTTTAT
TTGTAACCATTATAAGCTGCAATAAACAAGTTAACAACAACAATTGCATTCATTTTATGTTTCAGGTTCA
GGGGGAGGTGTGGGAGGTTTTTTAAAGCAAGTAAAACCTCTACAAATGTGGTATGGCTGATTATGATCAG
TCGACCGATGCCCTTGAGAGCCTTCAACCCAGTCAGCTCCTTCCGGTGGGCGCGGGGCATGACTATCGTC
GCCGCACTTATGACTGTCTTCTTTATCATGCAACTCGTAGGACAGGTGCCGGCAGCGCTCTGGGTCATTT
TCGGCGAGGACCGCTTTCGCTGGAGCGCGACGATGATCGGCCTGTCGCTTGCGGTATTCGGAATCTTGCA
CGCCCTCGCTCAAGCCTTCGTCACTGGTCCCGCCACCAAACGTTTCGGCGAGAAGCAGGCCATTATCGCC
GGCATGGCGGCCGACGCGCTGGGCTACGTCTTGCTGGCGTTCGCGACGCGAGGCTGGATGGCCTTCCCCA
TTATGATTCTTCTCGCTTCCGGCGGCATCGGGATGCCCGCGTTGCAGGCCATGCTGTCCAGGCAGGTAGA
TGACGACCATCAGGGACAGCTTCAAGGATCGCTCGCGGCTCTTACCAGCCAGCAAAAGGCCAGGAACCGT
AAAAAGGCCGCGTTGCTGGCGTTTTTCCATAGGCTCCGCCCCCCTGACGAGCATCACAAAAATCGACGCT
CAAGTCAGAGGTGGCGAAACCCGACAGGACTATAAAGATACCAGGCGTTTCCCCCTGGAAGCTCCCTCGT
GCGCTCTCCTGTTCCGACCCTGCCGCTTACCGGATACCTGTCCGCCTTTCTCCCTTCGGGAAGCGTGGCG
CTTTCTCAATGCTCACGCTGTAGGTATCTCAGTTCGGTGTAGGTCGTTCGCTCCAAGCTGGGCTGTGTGC
ACGAACCCCCCGTTCAGCCCGACCGCTGCGCCTTATCCGGTAACTATCGTCTTGAGTCCAACCCGGTAAG
ACACGACTTATCGCCACTGGCAGCAGCCACTGGTAACAGGATTAGCAGAGCGAGGTATGTAGGCGGTGCT
ACAGAGTTCTTGAAGTGGTGGCCTAACTACGGCTACACTAGAAGGACAGTATTTGGTATCTGCGCTCTGC
TGAAGCCAGTTACCTTCGGAAAAAGAGTTGGTAGCTCTTGATCCGGCAAACAAACCACCGCTGGTAGCGG
TGGTTTTTTTGTTTGCAAGCAGCAGATTACGCGCAGAAAAAAAGGATCTCAAGAAGATCCTTTGATCTTT
TCTACGGGGTCTGACGCTCAGTGGAACGAAAACTCACGTTAAGGGATTTTGGTCATGAGATTATCAAAAA
GGATCTTCACCTAGATCCTTTTAAATTAAAAATGAAGTTTTAAATCAATCTAAAGTATATATGAGTAAAC
TTGGTCTGACAGTTACCAATGCTTAATCAGTGAGGCACCTATCTCAGCGATCTGTCTATTTCGTTCATCC
ATAGTTGCCTGACTCCCCGTCGTGTAGATAACTACGATACGGGAGGGCTTACCATCTGGCCCCAGTGCTG
CAATGATACCGCGAGACCCACGCTCACCGGCTCCAGATTTATCAGCAATAAACCAGCCAGCCGGAAGGGC
CGAGCGCAGAAGTGGTCCTGCAACTTTATCCGCCTCCATCCAGTCTATTAATTGTTGCCGGGAAGCTAGA
GTAAGTAGTTCGCCAGTTAATAGTTTGCGCAACGTTGTTGCCATTGCTGCAGGCATCGTGGTGTCACGCT
CGTCGTTTGGTATGGCTTCATTCAGCTCCGGTTCCCAACGATCAAGGCGAGTTACATGATCCCCCATGTT
GTGCAAAAAAGCGGTTAGCTCCTTCGGTCCTCCGATCGTTGTCAGAAGTAAGTTGGCCGCAGTGTTATCA
CTCATGGTTATGGCAGCACTGCATAATTCTCTTACTGTCATGCCATCCGTAAGATGCTTTTCTGTGACTG
GTGAGTACTCAACCAAGTCATTCTGAGAATAGTGTATGCGGCGACCGAGTTGCTCTTGCCCGGCGTCAAC
ACGGGATAATACCGCGCCACATAGCAGAACTTTAAAAGTGCTCATCATTGGAAAACGTTCTTCGGGGCGA
AAACTCTCAAGGATCTTACCGCTGTTGAGATCCAGTTCGATGTAACCCACTCGTGCACCCAACTGATCTT
CAGCATCTTTTACTTTCACCAGCGTTTCTGGGTGAGCAAAAACAGGAAGGCAAAATGCCGCAAAAAAGGG
AATAAGGGCGACACGGAAATGTTGAATACTCATACTCTTCCTTTTTCAATATTATTGAAGCATTTATCAG
GGTTATTGTCTCATGAGCGGATACATATTTGAATGTATTTAGAAAAATAAACAAATAGGGGTTCCGCGCA
CATTTCCCCGAAAAGTGCCACCTGACGTCTAAGAAACCATTATTATCATGACATTAACCTATAAAAATAG
GCGTATCACGAGGCCCTTTCGT
